Addgene plasmid #149366: pME18S-F-R-Olfr160
Purpose: Expresses Olfr160 in mammalian cells.
Depositing lab: Takeshi Imai. Depositing organization: Kyushu University. Publication: Widespread Inhibition, Antagonism, and Synergy in Mouse Olfactory Sensory Neurons In Vivo. Inagaki S, Iwata R, Iwamoto M, Imai T. Cell Rep. 2020 Jun 30;31(13):107814. doi: 10.1016/j.celrep.2020.107814. PubMed 32610120.
Backbone
  Vector backbone: pME18S
  Vector type: Mammalian Expression
Growth in bacteria
  Bacterial resistance: Ampicillin, 100 μg/mL
  Growth temperature: 37°C
  Growth strain: DH5alpha
  Copy number: High Copy
Gene/Insert
  Gene/Insert name: Olfr160
  Species: M. musculus (mouse)
  Entrez Gene: Olfr160 (a.k.a. M72, MOR171-3, Olfr7b)
  Promoter: SR alpha
  Tag / fusion protein: FLAG (N terminal on backbone); rhodopsin (N terminal on backbone)
  Cloning method: Restriction Enzyme; 5′ cloning site XhoI (not destroyed); 3′ cloning site SacII (not destroyed)
  Sequencing primers: 5′ GGCCTGTACGGAAGTGTTAC
Terms and licenses: Academic/Nonprofit Terms; Industry Terms: Not Available to Industry
How to cite: pME18S-F-R-Olfr160 was a gift from Takeshi Imai (Addgene plasmid # 149366 ; http://n2t.net/addgene:149366 ; RRID:Addgene_149366)
