[The description below was written by a language model from this plasmid's Addgene catalogue record and pLannotate feature annotations shown in this document.]
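Description:
pME18S-F-R-Olfr160 is a mammalian expression plasmid of about 4 kb, built on the pME18S backbone, that expresses the mouse odorant receptor Olfr160 (also known as M72 or MOR171-3). It is maintained in bacteria through a high-copy ColE1/pUC-type origin of replication and selected with ampicillin via the β-lactamase gene and its native bla promoter. The record lists no mammalian selection marker, so the plasmid appears suited to transient transfection.

Expression is driven by the SRα promoter, a hybrid of the SV40 enhancer/early promoter and part of the HTLV-1 long terminal repeat. One of the two feature tables annotates these two components separately rather than as a single element. A modified SV40 intron with splice donor and acceptor sites follows the promoter, and an SV40 polyadenylation signal terminates the transcript. The open reading frame begins with two backbone-encoded N-terminal tags. The first is a FLAG epitope for antibody detection. The second is a short bovine rhodopsin segment carrying an N-linked glycosylation signal, a tag commonly added to odorant receptors to improve their cell-surface expression in heterologous cells. The Olfr160 coding sequence sits downstream of these tags, cloned between XhoI and SacII sites that both remain intact.

The automated annotation labels the receptor region as a fragment of the human gene OR8G2P. This most likely reflects a homology match among related olfactory receptors, since the catalogue entry specifies the mouse gene. The sequenced and depositor-supplied records differ by only a few nucleotides in length and show the same architecture. The associated study concerns odorant responses, including inhibition, antagonism and synergy, in mouse olfactory sensory neurons.
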