Features (pLannotate 1.2.2; 9 found; start..end, strand, type, name):
     18..632     +  promoter       SRα promoter: hybrid promoter consisting of the SV40 early promoter plus part of the long terminal repeat of human T-lymphotrophic virus 1
    662..755     +  intron         SV40 intron: modified SV40 intron with splice donor and acceptor sites
    806..826     +  CDS            FLAG (fragment): FLAG® epitope tag, followed by an enterokinase cleavage site
    848..886     +  CDS            opsin tag: segment of bovine rhodopsin containing a signal for N-linked glycosylation (Favaloro et al., 2008) The asparagine in the NKT tripeptide will be glycosylated if this sequence is exposed to the ER lumen.
    899..1756    +  CDS            OR8G2P (fragment): O8G2P_HUMAN - Also known as OR8G2 From Homo sapiens (Human).
   1919..2053    +  polyA_signal   SV40 poly(A) signal: SV40 polyadenylation signal
   2263..2851    -  rep_origin     ori: high-copy-number ColE1/pMB1/pBR322/pUC origin of replication
   3022..3882    -  CDS            AmpR: β-lactamase; bla; confers resistance to ampicillin, carbenicillin, and related antibiotics
   3883..3987    -  promoter       AmpR promoter: bla
>Addgene plasmid #149366 | pME18S-F-R-Olfr160 | depositor full sequence | sequence record 296739 | pME18S-F-R-Olfr160 sequence 4014 bps
AAGCTTGGCTGTGGAATGTGTGTCAGTTAGGGTGTGGAAAGTCCCCAGGCTCCCCAGCAGGCAGAAGTAT
GCAAAGCATGCATCTCAATTAGTCAGCAACCAGGTGTGGAAAGTCCCCAGGCTCCCCAGCAGGCAGAAGT
ATGCAAAGCATGCATCTCAATTAGTCAGCAACCATAGTCCCGCCCCTAACTCCGCCCATCCCGCCCCTAA
CTCCGCCCAGTTCCGCCCATTCTCCGCCCCATGGCTGACTAATTTTTTTTATTTATGCAGAGGCCGAGGC
CGCCTCGGCCTCTGAGCTATTCCAGAAGTAGTGAGGAGGCTTTTTTGGAGGCCTAGGCTTTTGCAAAAAG
CTCCTCCGATCGAGGGGCTCGCATCTCTCCTTCACGCGCCCGCCGCCCTACCTGAGGCCGCCATCCACGC
CGGTTGAGTCGCGTTCTGCCGCCTCCCGCCTGTGGTGCCTCCTGAACTGCGTCCGCCGTCTAGGTAAGTT
TAAAGCTCAGGTCGAGACCGGGCCTTTGTCCGGCGCTCCCTTGGAGCCTACCTAGACTCAGCCGGCTCTC
CACGCTTTGCCTGACCCTGCTTGCTCAACTCTACGTCTTTGTTTCGTTTTCTGTTCTGCGCCGTTACAGA
TCCAAGCTCTGAAAAACCAGAAAGTTAACTGGTAAGTTTAGTCTTTTTGTCTTTTATTTCAGGTCCCGGA
TCCGGTGGTGCAAATCAAAGAACTGCTCCTCAGTGGATGTTGCCTTTACTTCTAGGCCTGTACGGAAGTG
TTACTTCTGCTCTAAAAGCTGCGGAATTCATGGACTACAAGGACGACGACGACAAGGAATTCATGAACGG
GACCGAGGGCCCAAACTTCTACGTGCCTTTCTCCAACAAGACGGGCGTGGTGCTCGAGATGGCTGCAGAG
AATCAATCTACAGTGACAGAGTTTATCCTCAGAGGGCTAACTAACAGGCCAGAGCTCCAGCTACCCCTCT
TGCTCCTCTTCCTGGGGATCTACATAATCACCATGGTGGGAAATCTGGGCATGATCACCTTGATTGGACT
CAACTCACAGCTTCACACCCCCATGTACTTCTTCCTCAGTAACCTGTCACTCGTGGATCTCTGCTACTCC
TCTGTCATTACCCCTAAAATGCTCATCAACTTTGTGTCCCAAAGAAACCTCATCTCCTATGTGGGGTGCA
TGTCTCAGCTATACTTCTTCCTGGTTTTCGTCATTGCTGAGTGTTACATGCTCACTGTGATGGCCTATGA
CCGCTATGTGGCCATCTGTCAACCCTTGCTTTATAACATCATCATGTCTCCTGCCCTCTGCTCTCTGCTG
GTGGTTTTTGTCTATGCCATGGGACTCATAGGCTCAACAATAGAGACTAGCCTCATGTTGAAATTAAACT
ATTGTGAGGACCTCATCAGCCACTACTTCTGTGACATCCTCCCCCTCATGAAGCTCTCTTGCTCTAGTAC
CTATGATATAGAAATGGCTGTCTTCTTTTTAGCTGGGTTCAACATTATAGTTACCAGCTTAACCGTACTC
ATTTCCTATGCATTCATCCTGTCCAGCATCCTTCGCATCAGCTCCAATGAGGGCAGGTCCAAAGCCTTCA
GCACCTGCAGCTCCCACTTTGCAGCTGTGGGCTTGTTCTATGGATCCACAGCATTCATGTACTTAAAGCC
TTCTACAGCTAGTTCCCTGGCCCAGGAGAATGTAGCTTCTGTGTTCTACACCACAGTGATCCCCATGCTC
AACCCCCTGATCTACAGCCTGAGAAACAAGGAGGTGAAGACCGCACTGGACAAAACACTGAGGAGAAGAG
TCTTTTGACCGCGGGCGGCCGCTAGACTAGTCTAGAGAAAAAACCTCCCACACCTCCCCCTGAACCTGAA
ACATAAAATGAATGCAATTGTTGTTGTTAACTTGTTTATTGCAGCTTATAATGGTTACAAATAAAGCAAT
AGCATCACAAATTTCACAAATAAAGCATTTTTTTCACTGCATTCTAGTTGTGGTTTGTCCAAACTCATCA
ATGTATCTTATCATGTCTGGATCCCCGGGTACCGAGCTCGAATTAATTCCTCTTCCGCTTCCTCGCTCAC
TGACTCGCTGCGCTCGGTCGTTCGGCTGCGGCGAGCGGTATCAGCTCACTCAAAGGCGGTAATACGGTTA
TCCACAGAATCAGGGGATAACGCAGGAAAGAACATGTGAGCAAAAGGCCAGCAAAAGGCCAGGAACCGTA
AAAAGGCCGCGTTGCTGGCGTTTTTCCATAGGCTCCGCCCCCCTGACGAGCATCACAAAAATCGACGCTC
AAGTCAGAGGTGGCGAAACCCGACAGGACTATAAAGATACCAGGCGTTTCCCCCTGGAAGCTCCCTCGTG
CGCTCTCCTGTTCCGACCCTGCCGCTTACCGGATACCTGTCCGCCTTTCTCCCTTCGGGAAGCGTGGCGC
TTTCTCAATGCTCACGCTGTAGGTATCTCAGTTCGGTGTAGGTCGTTCGCTCCAAGCTGGGCTGTGTGCA
CGAACCCCCCGTTCAGCCCGACCGCTGCGCCTTATCCGGTAACTATCGTCTTGAGTCCAACCCGGTAAGA
CACGACTTATCGCCACTGGCAGCAGCCACTGGTAACAGGATTAGCAGAGCGAGGTATGTAGGCGGTGCTA
CAGAGTTCTTGAAGTGGTGGCCTAACTACGGCTACACTAGAAGGACAGTATTTGGTATCTGCGCTCTGCT
GAAGCCAGTTACCTTCGGAAAAAGAGTTGGTAGCTCTTGATCCGGCAAACAAACCACCGCTGGTAGCGGT
GGTTTTTTTGTTTGCAAGCAGCAGATTACGCGCAGAAAAAAAGGATCTCAAGAAGATCCTTTGATCTTTT
CTACGGGGTCTGACGCTCAGTGGAACGAAAACTCACGTTAAGGGATTTTGGTCATGAGATTATCAAAAAG
GATCTTCACCTAGATCCTTTTAAATTAAAAATGAAGTTTTAAATCAATCTAAAGTATATATGAGTAAACT
TGGTCTGACAGTTACCAATGCTTAATCAGTGAGGCACCTATCTCAGCGATCTGTCTATTTCGTTCATCCA
TAGTTGCCTGACTCCCCGTCGTGTAGATAACTACGATACGGGAGGGCTTACCATCTGGCCCCAGTGCTGC
AATGATACCGCGAGACCCACGCTCACCGGCTCCAGATTTATCAGCAATAAACCAGCCAGCCGGAAGGGCC
GAGCGCAGAAGTGGTCCTGCAACTTTATCCGCCTCCATCCAGTCTATTAATTGTTGCCGGGAAGCTAGAG
TAAGTAGTTCGCCAGTTAATAGTTTGCGCAACGTTGTTGCCATTGCTACAGGCATCGTGGTGTCACGCTC
GTCGTTTGGTATGGCTTCATTCAGCTCCGGTTCCCAACGATCAAGGCGAGTTACATGATCCCCCATGTTG
TGCAAAAAAGCGGTTAGCTCCTTCGGTCCTCCGATCGTTGTCAGAAGTAAGTTGGCCGCAGTGTTATCAC
TCATGGTTATGGCAGCACTGCATAATTCTCTTACTGTCATGCCATCCGTAAGATGCTTTTCTGTGACTGG
TGAGTACTCAACCAAGTCATTCTGAGAATAGTGTATGCGGCGACCGAGTTGCTCTTGCCCGGCGTCAATA
CGGGATAATACCGCGCCACATAGCAGAACTTTAAAAGTGCTCATCATTGGAAAACGTTCTTCGGGGCGAA
AACTCTCAAGGATCTTACCGCTGTTGAGATCCAGTTCGATGTAACCCACTCGTGCACCCAACTGATCTTC
AGCATCTTTTACTTTCACCAGCGTTTCTGGGTGAGCAAAAACAGGAAGGCAAAATGCCGCAAAAAAGGGA
ATAAGGGCGACACGGAAATGTTGAATACTCATACTCTTCCTTTTTCAATATTATTGAAGCATTTATCAGG
GTTATTGTCTCATGAGCGGATACATATTTGAATGTATTTAGAAAAATAAACAAATAGGGGTTCCGCGCAC
ATTTCCCCGAAAAGTGCCACCTGC
