Features (pLannotate 1.2.2; 10 found; start..end, strand, type, name):
      1..330     +  promoter       SV40 promoter: SV40 enhancer and early promoter
    346..614     +  LTR            5' LTR (truncated): truncated 5' long terminal repeat (LTR) from human T-cell leukemia virus (HTLV) type 1
    644..740     +  intron         SV40 intron: modified SV40 intron with splice donor and acceptor sites
    793..813     +  CDS            FLAG (fragment): FLAG® epitope tag, followed by an enterokinase cleavage site
    835..873     +  CDS            opsin tag: segment of bovine rhodopsin containing a signal for N-linked glycosylation (Favaloro et al., 2008) The asparagine in the NKT tripeptide will be glycosylated if this sequence is exposed to the ER lumen.
    886..1743    +  CDS            OR8G2P (fragment): O8G2P_HUMAN - Also known as OR8G2 From Homo sapiens (Human).
   1899..2033    +  polyA_signal   SV40 poly(A) signal: SV40 polyadenylation signal
   2243..2831    -  rep_origin     ori: high-copy-number ColE1/pMB1/pBR322/pUC origin of replication
   3002..3862    -  CDS            AmpR: β-lactamase; bla; confers resistance to ampicillin, carbenicillin, and related antibiotics
   3863..3967    -  promoter       AmpR promoter: bla
>Addgene plasmid #149366 | pME18S-F-R-Olfr160 | addgene full sequence | sequence record 305832 | Addgene NGS Result
GTGTGTCAGTTAGGGTGTGGAAAGTCCCCAGGCTCCCCAGCAGGCAGAAGTATGCAAAGCATGCATCTCA
ATTAGTCAGCAACCAGGTGTGGAAAGTCCCCAGGCTCCCCAGCAGGCAGAAGTATGCAAAGCATGCATCT
CAATTAGTCAGCAACCATAGTCCCGCCCCTAACTCCGCCCATCCCGCCCCTAACTCCGCCCAGTTCCGCC
CATTCTCCGCCCCATGGCTGACTAATTTTTTTTATTTATGCAGAGGCCGAGGCCGCCTCGGCCTCTGAGC
TATTCCAGAAGTAGTGAGGAGGCTTTTTTGGAGGCCTAGGCTTTTGCAAAAAGCTCCTCGATCGAGGGGC
TCGCATCTCTCCTTCACGCGCCCGCCGCCCTACCTGAGGCCGCCATCCACGCCGGTTGAGTCGCGTTCTG
CCGCCTCCCGCCTGTGGTGCCTCCTGAACTGCGTCCGCCGTCTAGGTAAGTTTAAAGCTCAGGTCGAGAC
CGGGCCTTTGTCCGGCGCTCCCTTGGAGCCTACCTAGACTCAGCCGGCTCTCCACGCTTTGCCTGACCCT
GCTTGCTCAACTCTACGTCTTTGTTTCGTTTTCTGTTCTGCGCCGTTACAGATCCAAGCTCTGAAAAACC
AGAAAGTTAACTGGTAAGTTTAGTCTTTTTGTCTTTTATTTCAGGTCCCGGATCCGGTGGTGGTGCAAAT
CAAAGAACTGCTCCTCAGTGGATGTTGCCTTTACTTCTAGGCCTGTACGGAAGTGTTACTTCTGCTCTAA
AAGCTGCGGAATTGCCATGGACTACAAGGACGACGACGACAAGGAATTCATGAACGGGACCGAGGGCCCA
AACTTCTACGTGCCTTTCTCCAACAAGACGGGCGTGGTGCTCGAGATGGCTGCAGAGAATCAATCTACAG
TGACAGAGTTTATCCTCAGAGGGCTAACTAACAGGCCAGAGCTCCAGCTACCCCTCTTGCTCCTCTTCCT
GGGGATCTACATAATCACCATGGTGGGAAATCTGGGCATGATCACCTTGATTGGACTCAACTCACAGCTT
CACACCCCCATGTACTTCTTCCTCAGTAACCTGTCACTCGTGGATCTCTGCTACTCCTCTGTCATTACCC
CTAAAATGCTCATCAACTTTGTGTCCCAAAGAAACCTCATCTCCTATGTGGGGTGCATGTCTCAGCTATA
CTTCTTCCTGGTTTTCGTCATTGCTGAGTGTTACATGCTCACTGTGATGGCCTATGACCGCTATGTGGCC
ATCTGTCAACCCTTGCTTTATAACATCATCATGTCTCCTGCCCTCTGCTCTCTGCTGGTGGTTTTTGTCT
ATGCCATGGGACTCATAGGCTCAACAATAGAGACTAGCCTCATGTTGAAATTAAACTATTGTGAGGACCT
CATCAGCCACTACTTCTGTGACATCCTCCCCCTCATGAAGCTCTCTTGCTCTAGTACCTATGATATAGAA
ATGGCTGTCTTCTTTTTAGCTGGGTTCAACATTATAGTTACCAGCTTAACCGTACTCATTTCCTATGCAT
TCATCCTGTCCAGCATCCTTCGCATCAGCTCCAATGAGGGCAGGTCCAAAGCCTTCAGCACCTGCAGCTC
CCACTTTGCAGCTGTGGGCTTGTTCTATGGATCCACAGCATTCATGTACTTAAAGCCTTCTACAGCTAGT
TCCCTGGCCCAGGAGAATGTAGCTTCTGTGTTCTACACCACAGTGATCCCCATGCTCAACCCCCTGATCT
ACAGCCTGAGAAACAAGGAGGTGAAGACCGCACTGGACAAAACACTGAGGAGAAGAGTCTTTTGACCGCG
GAATCACTAGTCTAGAGAAAAAACCTCCCACACCTCCCCCTGAACCTGAAACATAAAATGAATGCAATTG
TTGTTGTTAACTTGTTTATTGCAGCTTATAATGGTTACAAATAAAGCAATAGCATCACAAATTTCACAAA
TAAAGCATTTTTTTCACTGCATTCTAGTTGTGGTTTGTCCAAACTCATCAATGTATCTTATCATGTCTGG
ATCCCCGGGTACCGAGCTCGAATTAATTCCTCTTCCGCTTCCTCGCTCACTGACTCGCTGCGCTCGGTCG
TTCGGCTGCGGCGAGCGGTATCAGCTCACTCAAAGGCGGTAATACGGTTATCCACAGAATCAGGGGATAA
CGCAGGAAAGAACATGTGAGCAAAAGGCCAGCAAAAGGCCAGGAACCGTAAAAAGGCCGCGTTGCTGGCG
TTTTTCCATAGGCTCCGCCCCCCTGACGAGCATCACAAAAATCGACGCTCAAGTCAGAGGTGGCGAAACC
CGACAGGACTATAAAGATACCAGGCGTTTCCCCCTGGAAGCTCCCTCGTGCGCTCTCCTGTTCCGACCCT
GCCGCTTACCGGATACCTGTCCGCCTTTCTCCCTTCGGGAAGCGTGGCGCTTTCTCATAGCTCACGCTGT
AGGTATCTCAGTTCGGTGTAGGTCGTTCGCTCCAAGCTGGGCTGTGTGCACGAACCCCCCGTTCAGCCCG
ACCGCTGCGCCTTATCCGGTAACTATCGTCTTGAGTCCAACCCGGTAAGACACGACTTATCGCCACTGGC
AGCAGCCACTGGTAACAGGATTAGCAGAGCGAGGTATGTAGGCGGTGCTACAGAGTTCTTGAAGTGGTGG
CCTAACTACGGCTACACTAGAAGAACAGTATTTGGTATCTGCGCTCTGCTGAAGCCAGTTACCTTCGGAA
AAAGAGTTGGTAGCTCTTGATCCGGCAAACAAACCACCGCTGGTAGCGGTGGTTTTTTTGTTTGCAAGCA
GCAGATTACGCGCAGAAAAAAAGGATCTCAAGAAGATCCTTTGATCTTTTCTACGGGGTCTGACGCTCAG
TGGAACGAAAACTCACGTTAAGGGATTTTGGTCATGAGATTATCAAAAAGGATCTTCACCTAGATCCTTT
TAAATTAAAAATGAAGTTTTAAATCAATCTAAAGTATATATGAGTAAACTTGGTCTGACAGTTACCAATG
CTTAATCAGTGAGGCACCTATCTCAGCGATCTGTCTATTTCGTTCATCCATAGTTGCCTGACTCCCCGTC
GTGTAGATAACTACGATACGGGAGGGCTTACCATCTGGCCCCAGTGCTGCAATGATACCGCGAGACCCAC
GCTCACCGGCTCCAGATTTATCAGCAATAAACCAGCCAGCCGGAAGGGCCGAGCGCAGAAGTGGTCCTGC
AACTTTATCCGCCTCCATCCAGTCTATTAATTGTTGCCGGGAAGCTAGAGTAAGTAGTTCGCCAGTTAAT
AGTTTGCGCAACGTTGTTGCCATTGCTACAGGCATCGTGGTGTCACGCTCGTCGTTTGGTATGGCTTCAT
TCAGCTCCGGTTCCCAACGATCAAGGCGAGTTACATGATCCCCCATGTTGTGCAAAAAAGCGGTTAGCTC
CTTCGGTCCTCCGATCGTTGTCAGAAGTAAGTTGGCCGCAGTGTTATCACTCATGGTTATGGCAGCACTG
CATAATTCTCTTACTGTCATGCCATCCGTAAGATGCTTTTCTGTGACTGGTGAGTACTCAACCAAGTCAT
TCTGAGAATAGTGTATGCGGCGACCGAGTTGCTCTTGCCCGGCGTCAATACGGGATAATACCGCGCCACA
TAGCAGAACTTTAAAAGTGCTCATCATTGGAAAACGTTCTTCGGGGCGAAAACTCTCAAGGATCTTACCG
CTGTTGAGATCCAGTTCGATGTAACCCACTCGTGCACCCAACTGATCTTCAGCATCTTTTACTTTCACCA
GCGTTTCTGGGTGAGCAAAAACAGGAAGGCAAAATGCCGCAAAAAAGGGAATAAGGGCGACACGGAAATG
TTGAATACTCATACTCTTCCTTTTTCAATATTATTGAAGCATTTATCAGGGTTATTGTCTCATGAGCGGA
TACATATTTGAATGTATTTAGAAAAATAAACAAATAGGGGTTCCGCGCACATTTCCCCGAAAAGTGCCAC
CTGCAAGCTTGGCTGTGGAAT
